>Addgene plasmid #90315 | pmVirD2-GFP | addgene full sequence | sequence record 193508 | Addgene NGS Result
TGGCGGGCAGGACGCCCGCCATAAACTGCCAGGAATTAATTCCCCAGGCATCAAATAAAACGAAAGGCTC
AGTCGAAAGACTGGGCCTTTCGTTTTATCTGTTGTTTGTCGGTGAACGCTCTCCTGAGTAGGACAAATCC
GCCGGGAGCGGATTTGAACGTTGCGAAGCAACGGCCCGGAGGGTGGCGGGCAGGACGCCCGCCATAAACT
GCCAGGAATTGGGGATCGGAATTAATTCCCGGTTTAAACCGGGGATCTCGATCCCGCGAAATTAATACGA
CTCACTATAGGGGAATTGTGAGCGGATAACAATTCCCCTCTAGAAATAATTTTGTTTAACTTTAAGAAGG
AGATATACATATGGCTAGCACCATGGATATCAAGCTTACCGGTGAATTCAATCATAAAAAATTTATTTGC
TTTGTGAGCGGATAACAATTATAATAGATTCAATTGTGAGCGGATAACAATTTCACACAGATATCATTAA
AGAGGAGAAATCTAGAATGCATCATCATCATCATCATCCCGATCGCGCTCAAGTAATCATTCGCATTGTG
CCAGGAGGTGGAACCAAGACCCTTCAGCAGATAATCAATCAGTTGGAGTACCTGTCCCGTAAGGGAAAGC
TGGAACTGCAGCGTTCAGCCCGGCATCTCGATATTCCCGTTCCGCCGGATCAAATCCGTGAGCTTGCCCA
AAGCTGGGTTACGGAGGCCGGGATTTATGACGAAAGTCAGTCAGACGATGATAGGCAACAAGACTTAACA
ACACACATTATTGTAAGCTTCCCCGCAGGTACCGACCAAACCGCAGCTTATGAAGCCAGCCGGGAATGGG
CAGCCGAGATGTTTGGGTCAGGATACGGGGGTGGCCGCTATAACTATCTGACAGCCTACCACGTCGACCG
CGATCATCCACATTTACATGTCGTGGTCAATCGTCGGGAACTTCTGGGGCACGGGTGGCTGAAAATATCC
AGGCGCCATCCCCAGCTGAATTATGACGGCTTACGGAAAAAGATGGCAGAGATTTCACTTCGTCACGGCA
TAGTCCTGGATGCGACTTCGCGAGCAGAAAGGGGAATAGCAGAGCGACCAATCACATATGCTGAACATCG
CCGCCTTGAGCGGATGCAGCCATGGGGTGGTTCTGGTGGTGGTTCTGGTGTGAGCAAGGGCGAGGAGCTG
TTCACCGGGGTGGTGCCCATCCTGGTCGAGCTGGACGGCGACGTAAACGGCCACAAGTTCAGCGTGTCCG
GCGAGGGCGAGGGCGATGCCACCTACGGCAAGCTGACCCTGAAGTTCATCTGCACCACCGGCAAGCTGCC
CGTGCCCTGGCCCACCCTCGTGACCACCTTCACCTACGGCGTGCAGTGCTTCGCCCGCTACCCCGACCAC
ATGAAGCAGCACGACTTCTTCAAGTCCGCCATGCCCGAAGGCTACGTCCAGGAGCGCACCATCTTCTTCA
AGGACGACGGCAACTACAAGACCCGCGCCGAGGTGAAGTTCGAGGGCGACACCCTGGTGAACCGCATCGA
GCTGAAGGGCATCGACTTCAAGGAGGACGGCAACATCCTGGGGCACAAGCTGGAGTACAACTACAACAGC
CACAAGGTCTATATCACCGCCGACAAGCAGAAGAACGGCATCAAGGTGAACTTCAAGACCCGCCACAACA
TCGAGGACGGCAGCGTGCAGCTCGCCGACCACTACCAGCAGAACACCCCCATCGGCGACGGCCCCGTGCT
GCTGCCCGACAACCACTACCTGAGCACCCAGTCCGCCCTGAGCAAAGACCCCAACGAGAAGCGCGATCAC
ATGGTCCTGCTGGAGTTCGTGACCGCCGCCGGGATCACTCTCGGCATGGACGAGCTGTACAAGTAAAAAG
TCAAAAGCCTCCGACCGGAGGCTTTTGACTTATTGATCCGGCTGCTAACAAAGCCCGAAAGGAAGCTGAG
TTGGCTGCTGCCACCGCTGAGCAATAACTAGCATAACCCCTTGGGGCCTCTAAACGGGTCTTGAGGGGTT
TTTTGCTGAAAGGAGGAACTATATCCGGATAACTACGTCAGGTGGCACTTTTCGGGGAAATGTGCGCGGA
ACCCCTATTTGTTTATTTTTCTAAATACATTCAAATATGTATCCGCTCATGAGACAATAACCCTGATAAA
TGCTTCAATAATATTGAAAAAGGAAGAGTATGAGTATTCAACATTTCCGTGTCGCCCTTATTCCCTTTTT
TGCGGCATTTTGCCTTCCTGTTTTTGCTCACCCAGAAACGCTGGTGAAAGTAAAAGATGCTGAAGATCAG
TTGGGTGCACGAGTGGGTTACATCGAACTGGATCTCAACAGCGGTAAGATCCTTGAGAGTTTTCGCCCCG
AAGAACGTTTCCCAATGATGAGCACTTTTAAAGTTCTGCTATGTGGCGCGGTATTATCCCGTGTTGACGC
CGGGCAAGAGCAACTCGGTCGCCGCATACACTATTCTCAGAATGACTTGGTTGAGTACTCACCAGTCACA
GAAAAGCATCTTACGGATGGCATGACAGTAAGAGAATTATGCAGTGCTGCCATAACCATGAGTGATAACA
CTGCGGCCAACTTACTTCTGACAACGATCGGAGGACCGAAGGAGCTAACCGCTTTTTTGCACAACATGGG
GGATCATGTAACTCGCCTTGATCGTTGGGAACCGGAGCTGAATGAAGCCATACCAAACGACGAGCGTGAC
ACCACGATGCCTGTAGCAATGGCAACAACGTTGCGCAAACTATTAACTGGCGAACTACTTACTCTAGCTT
CCCGGCAACAATTAATAGACTGGATGGAGGCGGATAAAGTTGCAGGACCACTTCTGCGCTCGGCCCTTCC
GGCTGGCTGGTTTATTGCTGATAAATCTGGAGCCGGTGAGCGTGGGTCTCGCGGTATCATTGCAGCACTG
GGGCCAGATGGTAAGCCCTCCCGTATCGTAGTTATCTACACGACGGGGAGTCAGGCAACTATGGATGAAC
GAAATAGACAGATCGCTGAGATAGGTGCCTCACTGATTAAGCATTGGTAACTGTCAGACCAAGTTTACTC
ATATATACTTTAGATTGATT
[38 nt withheld, positions 3101-3138]
A
[37 nt withheld, positions 3140-3176]
ATTTTGTTAAAATTCGCGTTAAATTTTTGTTAAATCAGCTCATTTTTTAACCAATAGGCCGAAATCGGCA
AAATCCCTTATAAATCAAAAGAATAGCCCGAGATAGGGT
[37 nt withheld, positions 3286-3322]
AAAGAACGTGGACTCCAACGTCAAAGG
[141 nt withheld, positions 3350-3490]
G
[125 nt withheld, positions 3492-3616]
AAAGGATCTAGGTGAAGATCCTTTTTGATAATCTCATGACCAAAATCCCTTAACGTGAGTTTTCGTTCCA
CTGAGCGTCAGACCCCGTAGAAAAGATCAAAGGATCTTCTTGAGATCCTTTTTTTCTGCGCGTAATCTGC
TGCTTGCAAACAAAAAAACCACCGCTACCAGCGGTGGTTTGTTTGCCGGATCAAGAGCTACCAACTCTTT
TTCCGAAGGTAACTGGCTTCAGCAGAGCGCAGATACCAAATACTGTCCTTCTAGTGTAGCCGTAGTTAGG
CCACCACTTCAAGAACTCTGTAGCACCGCCTACATACCTCGCTCTGCTAATCCTGTTACCAGTGGCTGCT
GCCAGTGGCGATAAGTCGTGTCTTACCGGGTTGGACTCAAGACGATAGTTACCGGATAAGGCGCAGCGGT
CGGGCTGAACGGGGGGTTCGTGCACACAGCCCAGCTTGGAGCGAACGACCTACACCGAACTGAGATACCT
ACAGCGTGAGCTATGAGAAAGCGCCACGCTTCCCGAAGGGAGAAAGGCGGACAGGTATCCGGTAAGCGGC
AGGGTCGGAACAGGAGAGCGCACGAGGGAGCTTCCAGGGGGAAACGCCTGGTATCTTTATAGTCCTGTCG
GGTTTCGCCACCTCTGACTTGAGCGTCGATTTTTGTGATGCTCGTCAGGGGGGCGGAGCCTATGGAAAAA
CGCCAGCAACGCGGCCTTTTTACGGTTCCTGGCCTTTTGCTGGCCTTTTGCTCACATGTTCTTTCCTGCG
TTATCCCCTGATTCTGTGGATAACCGTATTACCGCCTTTGAGTGAGCTGATACCGCTCGCCGCAGCCGAA
CGACCGAGCGCAGCGAGTCAGTGAGCGAGGAAGCTATGGTGCACTCTCAGTACAATCTGCTCTGATGCCG
CATAGTTAAGCCAGTATACACTCCGCTATCGCTACGTGACTGGGTCATGGCTGCGCCCCGACACCCGCCA
ACACCCGCTGACGCGCCCTGACGGGCTTGTCTGCTCCCGGCATCCGCTTACAGACAAGCTGTGACCGTCT
CCGGGAGCTGCATGTGTCAGAGGTTTTCACCGTCATCACCGAAACGCGCGAGGCAGCTGCGGTAAAGCTC
ATCAGCGTGGTCGTGCAGCGATTCACAGATGTCTGCCTGTTCATCCGCGTCCAGCTCGTTGAGTTTCTCC
AGAAGCGTTAATGTCTGGCTTCTGATAAAGCGGGCCATGTTAAGGGCGGTTTTTTCCTGTTTGGTCACTG
ATGCCTCCGTGTAAGGGGGATTTCTGTTCATGGGGGTAATGATACCGATGAAACGAGAGAGGATGCTCAC
GATACGGGTTACTGATGATGAACATGCCCGGTTACTGGAACGTTGTGAGGGTAAACAACTGGCGGTATGG
ATGCGGCGGGACCAGAGAAAAATCACTCAGGGTCAATGCCAGCCGAACGCCAGCAAGACGTAGCCCAGCG
CGTCGGCCGCCATGCCGGCGATAATGGCCTGCTTCTCGCCGAAACGTTTGGTGGCGGGACCAGTGACGAA
GGCTTGAGCGAGGGCGTGCAAGATTCCGAATACCGCAAGCGACAGGCCGATCATCGTCGCGCTCCAGCGA
AAGCGGTCCTCGCCGAAAATGACCCAGAGCGCTGCCGGCACCTGTCCTACGAGTTGCATGATAAAGAAGA
CAGTCATAAGTGCGGCGACGATAGTCATGCCCCGCGCCCACCGGAAGGAGCTGACTGGGTTGAAGGCTCT
CAAGGGCATCGGTCGAGATCCCGGTGCCTAATGAGTGAGCTAACTTACATTAATTGCGTTGCGCTCACTG
CCCGCTTTCCAGTCGGGAAACCTGTCGTGCCAGCTGCATTAATGAATCGGCCAACGCGCGGGGAGAGGCG
GTTTGCGTATTGGGCGCCAGGGTGGTTTTTCTTTTCACCAGTGAGACGGGCAACAGCTGATTGCCCTTCA
CCGCCTGGCCCTGAGAGAGTTGCAGCAAGCGGTCCACGCTGGTTTGCCCCAGCAGGCGAAAATCCTGTTT
GATGGTGGTTAACGGCGGGATATAACATGAGCTGTCTTCGGTATCGTCGTATCCCACTACCGAGATGTCC
GCACCAACGCGCAGCCCGGACTCGGTAATGGCGCGCATTGCGCCCAGCGCCATCTGATCGTTGGCAACCA
GCATCGCAGTGGGAACGATGCCCTCATTCAGCATTTGCATGGTTTGTTGAAAACCGGACATGGCACTCCA
GTCGCCTTCCCGTTCCGCTATCGGCTGAATTTGATTGCGAGTGAGATATTTATGCCAGCCAGCCAGACGC
AGACGCGCCGAGACAGAACTTAATGGGCCCGCTAACAGCGCGATTTGCTGGTGACCCAATGCGACCAGAT
GCTCCACGCCCAGTCGCGTACCGTCTTCATGGGAGAAAATAATACTGTTGATGGGTGTCTGGTCAGAGAC
ATCAAGAAATAACGCCGGAACATTAGTGCAGGCAGCTTCCACAGCAATGGCATCCTGGTCATCCAGCGGA
TAGTTAATGATCAGCCCACTGACGCGTTGCGCGAGAAGATTGTGCACCGCCGCTTTACAGGCTTCGACGC
CGCTTCGTTCTACCATCGACACCACCACGCTGGCACCCAGTTGATCGGCGCGAGATTTAATCGCCGCGAC
AATTTGCGACGGCGCGTGCAGGGCCAGACTGGAGGTGGCAACGCCAATCAGCAACGACTGTTTGCCCGCC
AGTTGTTGTGCCACGCGGTTGGGAATGTAATTCAGCTCCGCCATCGCCGCTTCCACTTTTTCCCGCGTTT
TCGCAGAAACGTGGCTGGCCTGGTTCACCACGCGGGAAACGGTCTGATAAGAGACACCGGCATACTCTGC
GACATCGTATAACGTTACTGGTTTCACATTCACCACCCTGAATTGACTCTCTTCCGGGCGCTATCATGCC
ATACCGCGAAAGGTTTTGCGCCATTCGATGGTGTCCGGGATCTCGACGCTCTCCCTTATGCGACTCCTGC
ATTAGGAAGCAGCCCAGTAGTAGGTTGAGGCCGTTGAGCACCGCCGCCGCAAGGAATGGTGCATGCCGGC
ATGCCGCCCTTTCGTCTTCAAGAATTAATTCCCAATTCCCCAGGCATCAAATAAAACGAAAGGCTCAGTC
GAAAGACTGGGCCTTTCGTTTTATCTGTTGTTTGTCGGTGAACGCTCTCCTGAGTAGGACAAATCCGCCG
GGAGCGGATTTGAACGTTGCGAAGCAACGGCCCGGAGGG
Features (pLannotate 1.2.2; 25 found; start..end, strand, type, name):
     52..138     +  terminator     rrnB T1 terminator: Escherichia coli rrnB; transcription terminator T1 from the E. coli rrnB gene
    273..291     +  promoter       T7 promoter: promoter for bacteriophage T7 RNA polymerase
    292..316     +  protein_bind   lac operator: The lac repressor binds to the lac operator to inhibit transcription in E. coli. This inhibition can be relieved by adding lactose or isopropyl-β-D-thiogalactopyranoside (IPTG). lac repressor encoded by lacI
    331..353     +  RBS            RBS: efficient ribosome binding site from bacteriophage T7 gene 10 (Olins and Rangwala, 1989)
    402..446     +  promoter       T5 promoter: bacteriophage T5 promoter for E. coli RNA polymerase, with embedded lac operator
    454..470     +  protein_bind   lac operator: The lac repressor binds to the lac operator to inhibit transcription in E. coli. This inhibition can be relieved by adding lactose or isopropyl-β-D-thiogalactopyranoside (IPTG). lac repressor encoded by lacI
    508..527     +  CDS            capTEV™ (fragment): composite tag for in vivo biotinylation, TEV protease cleavage, and 6xHis tagging
    528..1139    +  CDS            virD2 (fragment): VIRD2_RHIRD - Experimental evidence at protein level: Swiss-Prot protein existence level 1. Tumor formation by A.tumefaciens involves the transfer and integration of a defined segment (T-DNA) of Ti plasmid DNA into the plant nuclear genome. The virD operon encodes a site-specific endonuclease that cleaves at a unique site within both 24 bp direct repeats flanking the T-DNA. From Rhizobium radiobacter (Agrobacterium tumefaciens) (Agrobacterium radiobacter).
   1170..1886    +  CDS            EmGFP: Emerald GFP mammalian codon-optimized
   1889..1920    +  terminator     tonB terminator: bidirectional E. coli tonB-P14 transcription terminator
   1931..1980    +  CDS            SET1 (fragment): solubility-enhancement tag derived from T7 phage gene 10B
   1988..2035    +  terminator     T7 terminator: transcription terminator for bacteriophage T7 RNA polymerase
   2095..2199    +  promoter       AmpR promoter: bla
   2200..3060    +  CDS            AmpR: β-lactamase; bla; confers resistance to ampicillin, carbenicillin, and related antibiotics
   3102..3615    -  rep_origin     M13 ori (sequence partly withheld): M13 bacteriophage origin of replication; arrow indicates direction of (+) strand synthesis
   3726..4314    +  rep_origin     ori: high-copy-number ColE1/pMB1/pBR322/pUC origin of replication
   4491..4581    -  misc_feature   bom (fragment): basis of mobility region from pBR322
   4683..4874    -  CDS            rop: Rop protein, which maintains plasmids at low copy number; rop
   4915..5025    +  CDS            mbeC (fragment): MBEC_ECOLX - Experimental evidence at protein level: Swiss-Prot protein existence level 1. Required for efficient mobilization of ColE1 plasmid and is thus essential to promote the specific transfer of the plasmid during conjugation. Probably functions by inducing DNA bending, helping the MbeA relaxase to melt the DNA around the nic site and cleave the phosphodiester bond. Binds specifically double-stranded DNA (dsDNA) containing the ColE1 oriT but does not recognize the inverted repeat (IR). From Escherichia coli.
   5060..5382    -  CDS            TcR (fragment): tetracycline efflux protein; tet; confers resistance to tetracycline
   5397..5418    -  protein_bind   CAP binding site: CAP binding activates transcription in the presence of cAMP. E. coli catabolite activator protein
   5431..6513    -  CDS            lacI: lac repressor; lacI; The lac repressor binds to the lac operator to inhibit transcription in E. coli. This inhibition can be relieved by adding lactose or isopropyl-β-D-thiogalactopyranoside (IPTG).
   6514..6591    -  promoter       lacI promoter: lacI
   6599..6692    -  CDS            TcR (fragment): tetracycline efflux protein; tet; confers resistance to tetracycline
   6744..6830    +  terminator     rrnB T1 terminator: Escherichia coli rrnB; transcription terminator T1 from the E. coli rrnB gene
