[The description below was written by a language model from this plasmid's Addgene catalogue record and pLannotate feature annotations shown in this document.]
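Description:
pmVirD2-GFP is a bacterial expression plasmid built on the NEB pSNAP-tag (T7)-2 backbone, modified by inserting a T5 lac promoter upstream of the gene. It is propagated in E. coli under ampicillin selection (β-lactamase with its own promoter) and replicates from a ColE1/pMB1-type origin. The presence of the rop gene is consistent with the catalogue's low-copy designation. An M13 phage origin is also annotated, along with pBR322-derived remnants (bom, mbeC and tetracycline-resistance fragments) that appear to be non-functional backbone leftovers. A lacI gene with its own promoter supplies the repressor. The catalogue gives a total size of 7,424 bp, whereas the sequenced record behind the feature table is 6,875 nt. The record does not explain the difference.

The payload is a fusion of the first 204 amino acids of Agrobacterium tumefaciens VirD2 to a C-terminal GFP, annotated as Emerald GFP, with an N-terminal 6xHis tag for affinity purification. The short capTEV fragment match just upstream of virD2 probably reflects this His tag. VirD2 is the site-specific endonuclease that nicks the T-DNA border repeats of the Ti plasmid. Transcription can start from a T7 promoter with a lac operator and gene 10 ribosome binding site, or from the downstream T5 promoter with its own lac operators. Expression is therefore IPTG-inducible either in strains carrying T7 RNA polymerase or through the host E. coli polymerase. The tonB and T7 terminators follow the coding region, and rrnB T1 terminators insulate the cassette. According to the associated publication title, the construct supports enzymatic fabrication of DNA–protein conjugates, with GFP presumably acting as a fluorescent model cargo.
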