Addgene plasmid #90315: pmVirD2-GFP
Purpose: mVirD2-GFP expression plasmid
Depositing lab: Bjorn Hogberg. Depositing organization: Karolinska Institutet. Publication: Entirely enzymatic nanofabrication of DNA-protein conjugates. Bernardinelli G, Hogberg B. Nucleic Acids Res. 2017 Oct 13;45(18):e160. doi: 10.1093/nar/gkx707. PubMed 28977490.
Backbone
  Vector backbone: pSNAP-tag® (T7)-2
  Backbone manufacturer: NEB
  Backbone size w/o insert (bp): 6087
  Total vector size (bp): 7424
  Modifications to backbone: insertion of a T5 lac promoter upstream the gene
  Vector type: Bacterial Expression
Growth in bacteria
  Bacterial resistance: Ampicillin, 100 μg/mL
  Growth temperature: 37°C
  Growth strain: DH5alpha
  Copy number: Low Copy
Gene/Insert
  Gene/Insert name: A. tumefaciens VirD2 from aa 1 to 204 - GFP
  Species: A. tumefaciens
  Insert size (bp): 1380
  GenBank ID: M17989.1
  Promoter: T7/T5 IPTG inducible
  Tag / fusion protein: 6xHis (N terminal on insert); GFP (C terminal on insert)
  Cloning method: Unknown
  Sequencing primers: 5′ T7 universal Primer
Terms and licenses: Academic/Nonprofit Terms; Industry Terms: Not Available to Industry
How to cite: pmVirD2-GFP was a gift from Bjorn Hogberg (Addgene plasmid # 90315 ; http://n2t.net/addgene:90315 ; RRID:Addgene_90315)
